Addgene plasmid #203051: Salsa-BC210-P3B6
Purpose: Expression of barcoded reporter plasmid for PRESTO-Salsa; EGFP/BC210
Depositing lab: Noah Palm. Depositing organization: Yale University. Publication: Highly multiplexed bioactivity screening reveals human and microbiota metabolome-GPCRome interactions. Chen H, Rosen CE, Gonzalez-Hernandez JA, Song D, Potempa J, Ring AM, Palm NW. Cell. 2023 Jul 6;186(14):3095-3110.e19. doi: 10.1016/j.cell.2023.05.024. Epub 2023 Jun 14. PubMed 37321219.
Backbone
  Vector backbone: pCER206
  Vector type: Mammalian Expression
Growth in bacteria
  Bacterial resistance: Ampicillin, 100 μg/mL
  Growth temperature: 37°C
  Growth strain: DH5alpha
  Copy number: High Copy
Gene/Insert
  Gene/Insert name: EGFP/BC210
  Species: Synthetic
  Insert size (bp): 730
  Promoter: Tet Response Element (TRE)
  Cloning method: Restriction Enzyme; 5′ cloning site BsrGI (not destroyed); 3′ cloning site HindIII (not destroyed)
  Sequencing primers: 5′ Custom primer (GAAGCGCGATCACATGG)
Terms and licenses: Academic/Nonprofit Terms; Industry Terms: Not Available to Industry
How to cite: Salsa-BC210-P3B6 was a gift from Noah Palm (Addgene plasmid # 203051 ; http://n2t.net/addgene:203051 ; RRID:Addgene_203051)
