[The description below was written by a language model from this plasmid's Addgene catalogue record and pLannotate feature annotations shown in this document.]
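Description:
Salsa-BC210-P3B6 is a 5.1 kb mammalian expression plasmid built on the pCER206 backbone. It is one member of a set of barcoded reporter plasmids for PRESTO-Salsa, a highly multiplexed assay for screening bioactivity across many GPCRs. It is propagated in E. coli as a high-copy plasmid through a ColE1/pUC-type origin and is selected with ampicillin via the bla (AmpR) gene and its native promoter. No mammalian selection marker is annotated; the short lacI, str and SV40 large T antigen hits are fragments that appear to be backbone remnants rather than functional genes.

The payload is a synthetic EGFP/BC210 insert of about 730 bp, placed under a Tet Response Element promoter. The feature table shows a central block of tetO repeats flanked by minimal promoter elements pointing in opposite directions, which suggests a bidirectional Tet-responsive arrangement. On the forward strand, a TRE3G-type fragment leads into the mammalian codon-optimised EGFP coding sequence. On the reverse strand, a minimal CMV promoter faces a cloning-site fragment, a rabbit β-globin intron with adjoining globin sequence and a β-globin poly(A) signal, with no separate coding sequence annotated there. An SV40 poly(A) signal lies downstream of EGFP but is annotated on the opposite strand.

The barcode itself is not annotated. The BsrGI and HindIII cloning sites and the insert size suggest that it sits at or just after the 3′ end of EGFP, so that it would be carried on the reporter transcript. In use, activation of the Tet-responsive promoter by a tetracycline-controlled transactivator would drive expression of the EGFP-barcode transcript, so that the barcode identifies this particular reporter in a pooled readout. The record does not state which receptor BC210 is assigned to.
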