Features (pLannotate 1.2.2; 17 found; start..end, strand, type, name):
      2..55      +  CDS            lacI (fragment): lac repressor; lacI; The lac repressor binds to the lac operator to inhibit transcription in E. coli. This inhibition can be relieved by adding lactose or isopropyl-β-D-thiogalactopyranoside (IPTG).
    388..443     -  polyA_signal   β-globin poly(A) signal: rabbit β-globin polyadenylation signal (Gil and Proudfoot, 1987)
    518..640     -  CDS            HBB: HBB_COLGU - Experimental evidence at transcript level: Swiss-Prot protein existence level 2. Involved in oxygen transport from the lung to the various peripheral tissues. From Colobus guereza (Mantled guereza) (Eastern black-and-white colobus monkey).
    644..1216    -  intron         β-globin intron: intron from rabbit β-globin gene
   1312..1343    -  misc_feature   MCS (fragment): pUC18/19 multiple cloning site
   1437..1475    -  promoter       minimal CMV promoter: human cytomegalovirus (CMV) immediate early promoter
   1493..1708    -  protein_bind   tetracycline response element (fragment): contains seven copies of the tetracycline operator tetO tetracycline repressor TetR
   1708..1753    +  promoter       TRE3GV promoter (fragment): 3rd-generation Tet-responsive promoter that can be activated by binding of Tet-On® 3G, optimized for retroviral and lentiviral vectors
   1829..1856    +  misc_feature   MCS (fragment): pBluescript multiple cloning site
   1861..2580    +  CDS            EGFP: the original enhanced GFP (Yang et al., 1996) mammalian codon-optimized
   2590..2613    +  misc_feature   MCS (fragment): pBluescript multiple cloning site
   2627..2761    -  polyA_signal   SV40 poly(A) signal: SV40 polyadenylation signal
   2784..2867    -  CDS            large T antigen (fragment): large T antigen from SV40 (simian virus 40)
   2861..3091    -  CDS            str (fragment): STR_KLEPN - Protein inferred from homology: Swiss-Prot protein existence level 3. The aminoglycoside phosphotransferases achieve inactivation of their antibiotic substrates by phosphorylation. From Klebsiella pneumoniae.
   3210..3314    +  promoter       AmpR promoter: bla
   3315..4175    +  CDS            AmpR: β-lactamase; bla; confers resistance to ampicillin, carbenicillin, and related antibiotics
   4346..4934    +  rep_origin     ori: high-copy-number ColE1/pMB1/pBR322/pUC origin of replication
>Addgene plasmid #203051 | Salsa-BC210-P3B6 | addgene full sequence | sequence record 421399 | Addgene NGS Result
AGCGCCCAATACGCAAACCGCCTCTCCCCGCGCGTTGGCCGATTCATTAATGCAGTCGAGGGATCTCCAT
AAGAGAAGAGGGACAGCTATGACTGGGAGTAGTCAGGAGAGGAGGAAAAATCTGGCTAGTAAAACATGTA
AGGAAAATTTTAGGGATGTTAAAGAAAAAAATAACACAAAACAAAATATAAAAAAAATCTAACCTCAAGT
CAAGGCTTTTCTATGGAATAAGGAATGGACAGCAGGGGGCTGTTTCATATACTGATGACCTCTTTATAGC
CAACCTTTGTTCATGGCAGCCAGCATATGGGCATATGTTGCCAAACTCTAAACCAAATACTCATTCTGAT
GTTTTAAATGATTTGCCCTCCCATATGTCCTTCCGAGTGAGAGACACAAAAAATTCCAACACACTATTGC
AATGAAAATAAATTTCCTTTATTAGCCAGAAGTCAGATGCTCAAGGGGCTTCATGATGTCCCCATAATTT
TTGGCAGAGGGAAAAAGATCGATCTCAGTGGTATTTGTGAGCCAGGGCATTGGCCACACCAGCCACCACC
TTCTGATAGGCAGCCTGCACCTGAGGAGTGAATTCTTTGCCAAAATGATGAGACAGCACAACAACCAGCA
CGTTGCCCAGGAGCTGTAGGAAAGAGAAGAAGGCATGAACATGGTTAGCAGAGGGGCCCGGTTTGGACTC
AGAGTATTTTATCCTCATCTCAAACAGTGTATATCATTGTAACCATAAAGAGAAAGGCAGGATGATGACC
AGGGTGTAGTTGTTTCTACCAATAAGAATATTTCCACGCCAGCCAGAATTTATATGCAGAAATATTCTAC
CTTATCATTTAATTATAACAATTGTTCTCTAAAACTGTGCTGAAGTACAATATAATATACCCTGATTGCC
TTGAAAAAAAAGTGATTAGAGAAAGTACTTACAATCTGACAAATAAACAAAAGTGAATTTAAAAATTCGT
TACAAATGCAAGCTAAAGTTTAACGAAAAAGTTACAGAAAATGAAAAGAAAATAAGAGGAGACAATGGTT
GTCAACAGAGTAGAAAGTGAAAGAAACAAAATTATCATGAGGGTCCATGGTGATACAAGGGACATCTTCC
CATTCTAAACAACACCCTGAAAACTTTGCCCCCTCCATATAACATGAATTTTACAATAGCGAAAAAGAAA
GAACAATCAAGGGTCCCCAAACTCACCCTGAAGTTCTCAGCTCTAGAGATATCGTCGAGGCCGCGCTAGC
GTTTAAACTGTCGACCTTAATTAAGAGATCTGCTCGAGGCGCGTCAGCTGACTAGAGGATCCCCGGGTAC
CGAGCTCGAATTCGGGGCCGCGGAGGCTGGATCGGTCCCGGTGTCTTCTATGGAGGTCAAAACAGCGTGG
ATGGCGTCTCCAGGCGATCTGACGGTTCACTAAACGAGCTCTGCTTATATAGGCCTCCCACCGTACACGC
CTACCTCGACCCGGGTACCGAGCTCGACTTTCACTTTTCTCTATCACTGATAGGGAGTGGTAAACTCGAC
TTTCACTTTTCTCTATCACTGATAGGGAGTGGTAAACTCGACTTTCACTTTTCTCTATCACTGATAGGGA
GTGGTAAACTCGACTTTCACTTTTCTCTATCACTGATAGGGAGTGGTAAACTCGACTTTCACTTTTCTCT
ATCACTGATAGGGAGTGGTAAACTCGACCTATATAAGCAGAGCTCGTTTAGTGAACCGTCAGATCGCCTG
GAGACGCCATCCACGCTGTTTTGACCTCCATAGAAGACACCGGGACCGATCCAGCCTCCGCGGCCCCGAA
TTCCTGCAGCGGCCGCTCTAGAACTAGTGGATCCCCGCGGATGGTGAGCAAGGGCGAGGAGCTGTTCACC
GGGGTGGTGCCCATCCTGGTCGAGCTGGACGGCGACGTAAACGGCCACAAGTTCAGCGTGTCCGGCGAGG
GCGAGGGCGATGCCACCTACGGCAAGCTGACCCTGAAGTTCATCTGCACCACCGGCAAGCTGCCCGTGCC
CTGGCCCACCCTCGTGACCACCCTGACCTACGGCGTGCAGTGCTTCAGCCGCTACCCCGACCACATGAAG
CAGCACGACTTCTTCAAGTCCGCCATGCCCGAAGGCTACGTCCAGGAGCGCACCATCTTCTTCAAGGACG
ACGGCAACTACAAGACCCGCGCCGAGGTGAAGTTCGAGGGCGACACCCTGGTGAACCGCATCGAGCTGAA
GGGCATCGACTTCAAGGAGGACGGCAACATCCTGGGGCACAAGCTGGAGTACAACTACAACAGCCACAAC
GTCTATATCATGGCCGACAAGCAGAAGAACGGCATCAAGGTGAACTTCAAGATCCGCCACAACATCGAGG
ACGGCAGCGTGCAGCTCGCCGACCACTACCAGCAGAACACCCCCATCGGCGACGGCCCCGTGCTGCTGCC
CGACAACCACTACCTGAGCACCCAGTCCGCCCTGAGCAAAGACCCCAACGAGAAGCGCGATCACATGGTC
CTGCTGGAGTTCGTGACCGCCGCCGGGATCACTCTCGGCATGGACGAGCTGTACAAGTAATACATTTATG
GAATTCGATATCAAGCTTGTCGACCTAGTTCTAGAGGATCCAGACATGATAAGATACATTGATGAGTTTG
GACAAACCACAACTAGAATGCAGTGAAAAAAATGCTTTATTTGTGAAATTTGTGATGCTATTGCTTTATT
TGTAACCATTATAAGCTGCAATAAACAAGTTAACAACAACAATTGCATTCATTTTATGTTTCAGGTTCAG
GGGGAGGTGTGGGAGGTTTTTTAAAGCAAGTAAAACCTCTACAAATGTGGTATGGCTGATTATGATCCTG
CAAGCCTCGTCGTCCTGGCCGGACCACGCTATCTGTGCAAGGTCCCCGGCCCCGGACGCGCGCTCCATGA
GCAGAGCGCCCGCCGCCGAGGCGAAGACTCGGGCGGCGCCCTGCCCGTCCCACCAGGTCAACAGGCGGTA
ACCGGCCTCTTCATCGGGAATGCGCGCGACCTTCAGCATCGCCGGCATGTCCCCCTGGCGGACGGGAAGT
ATCCAGCTCGACCAAGCTGGCCGCGTCGAGTGAAGACGAAAGGGCCTCGTGATACGCCTATTTTTATAGG
TTAATGTCATGATAATAATGGTTTCTTAGACGTCAGGTGGCACTTTTCGGGGAAATGTGCGCGGAACCCC
TATTTGTTTATTTTTCTAAATACATTCAAATATGTATCCGCTCATGAGACAATAACCCTGATAAATGCTT
CAATAATATTGAAAAAGGAAGAGTATGAGTATTCAACATTTCCGTGTCGCCCTTATTCCCTTTTTTGCGG
CATTTTGCCTTCCTGTTTTTGCTCACCCAGAAACGCTGGTGAAAGTAAAAGATGCTGAAGATCAGTTGGG
TGCACGAGTGGGTTACATCGAACTGGATCTCAACAGCGGTAAGATCCTTGAGAGTTTTCGCCCCGAAGAA
CGTTTTCCAATGATGAGCACTTTTAAAGTTCTGCTATGTGGCGCGGTATTATCCCGTGTTGACGCCGGGC
AAGAGCAACTCGGTCGCCGCATACACTATTCTCAGAATGACTTGGTTGAGTACTCACCAGTCACAGAAAA
GCATCTTACGGATGGCATGACAGTAAGAGAATTATGCAGTGCTGCCATAACCATGAGTGATAACACTGCG
GCCAACTTACTTCTGACAACGATCGGAGGACCGAAGGAGCTAACCGCTTTTTTGCACAACATGGGGGATC
ATGTAACTCGCCTTGATCGTTGGGAACCGGAGCTGAATGAAGCCATACCAAACGACGAGCGTGACACCAC
GATGCCTGTAGCAATGGCAACAACGTTGCGCAAACTATTAACTGGCGAACTACTTACTCTAGCTTCCCGG
CAACAATTAATAGACTGGATGGAGGCGGATAAAGTTGCAGGACCACTTCTGCGCTCGGCCCTTCCGGCTG
GCTGGTTTATTGCTGATAAATCTGGAGCCGGTGAGCGTGGGTCTCGCGGTATCATTGCAGCACTGGGGCC
AGATGGTAAGCCCTCCCGTATCGTAGTTATCTACACGACGGGGAGTCAGGCAACTATGGATGAACGAAAT
AGACAGATCGCTGAGATAGGTGCCTCACTGATTAAGCATTGGTAACTGTCAGACCAAGTTTACTCATATA
TACTTTAGATTGATTTAAAACTTCATTTTTAATTTAAAAGGATCTAGGTGAAGATCCTTTTTGATAATCT
CATGACCAAAATCCCTTAACGTGAGTTTTCGTTCCACTGAGCGTCAGACCCCGTAGAAAAGATCAAAGGA
TCTTCTTGAGATCCTTTTTTTCTGCGCGTAATCTGCTGCTTGCAAACAAAAAAACCACCGCTACCAGCGG
TGGTTTGTTTGCCGGATCAAGAGCTACCAACTCTTTTTCCGAAGGTAACTGGCTTCAGCAGAGCGCAGAT
ACCAAATACTGTTCTTCTAGTGTAGCCGTAGTTAGGCCACCACTTCAAGAACTCTGTAGCACCGCCTACA
TACCTCGCTCTGCTAATCCTGTTACCAGTGGCTGCTGCCAGTGGCGATAAGTCGTGTCTTACCGGGTTGG
ACTCAAGACGATAGTTACCGGATAAGGCGCAGCGGTCGGGCTGAACGGGGGGTTCGTGCACACAGCCCAG
CTTGGAGCGAACGACCTACACCGAACTGAGATACCTACAGCGTGAGCTATGAGAAAGCGCCACGCTTCCC
GAAGGGAGAAAGGCGGACAGGTATCCGGTAAGCGGCAGGGTCGGAACAGGAGAGCGCACGAGGGAGCTTC
CAGGGGGAAACGCCTGGTATCTTTATAGTCCTGTCGGGTTTCGCCACCTCTGACTTGAGCGTCGATTTTT
GTGATGCTCGTCAGGGGGGCGGAGCCTATGGAAAAACGCCAGCAACGCGGCCTTTTTACGGTTCCTGGCC
TTTTGCTGGCCTTTTGCTCACATGTTCTTTCCTGCGTTATCCCCTGATTCTGTGGATAACCGTATTACCG
CCTTTGAGTGAGCTGATACCGCTCGCCGCAGCCGAACGACCGAGCGCAGCGAGTCAGTGAGCGAGGAAGC
GGAAG
