>Addgene plasmid #203051 | Salsa-BC210-P3B6 | depositor partial sequence | sequence record 393924 | BC210
TACATTTATG
